Addgene plasmid #178696: pAAV-VTKD2-V5-APEX2-NES
Purpose: AAV vector for Cre-dependent transgene expression of V5-APEX-NES in cortical interneurons under the control of the Dlx enhancer (Dimidschstein et al 2016)
Depositing lab: Jordane Dimidschstein. Depositing organization: Broad Institute. Publication: A versatile viral toolkit for functional discovery in the nervous system. Pouchelon G, Vergara J, McMahon J, Gorissen BL, Lin JD, Vormstein-Schneider D, Niehaus JL, Burbridge TJ, Wester JC, Sherer M, Fernandez-Otero M, Allaway KC, Pelkey K, Chittajallu R, McBain CJ, Fan M, Nasse JS, Wildenberg GA, Fishell G, Dimidschstein J. Cell Rep Methods. 2022 May 26;2(6):100225. doi: 10.1016/j.crmeth.2022.100225. eCollection 2022 Jun 20. PubMed 35784651.
Backbone
  Vector backbone: pAAV-VTKD2
  Vector type: AAV
Growth in bacteria
  Bacterial resistance: Ampicillin, 100 μg/mL
  Growth temperature: 37°C
  Growth strain: NEB Stable
  Copy number: High Copy
Gene/Insert
  Gene/Insert name: V5-APEX2-NES
  Species: Synthetic
  Cloning method: Gibson Cloning
Terms and licenses: Academic/Nonprofit Terms; Industry Terms: Not Available to Industry
How to cite: pAAV-VTKD2-V5-APEX2-NES was a gift from Jordane Dimidschstein (Addgene plasmid # 178696 ; http://n2t.net/addgene:178696 ; RRID:Addgene_178696)
