[The description below was written by a language model from this plasmid's Addgene catalogue record and pLannotate feature annotations shown in this document.]
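Description:
pAAV-VTKD2-V5-APEX2-NES is a 5.8 kb adeno-associated virus transfer plasmid built on the pAAV-VTKD2 backbone. It is designed for Cre-dependent expression of a cytosolic APEX2 peroxidase in cortical interneurons. The expression cassette lies between AAV2 inverted terminal repeats, which allow it to be packaged into recombinant AAV particles. The right ITR is annotated in full, while the left one is detected only as short fragments, which is common in sequencing reads of these structured repeats. In bacteria the plasmid is maintained by a high-copy ColE1/pUC-type origin and selected with ampicillin through the β-lactamase gene. An f1 phage origin is also present.

According to the catalogue entry, transcription is driven by the Dlx enhancer, which restricts expression to forebrain GABAergic interneurons. The enhancer and its associated minimal promoter are not called in the feature table and presumably occupy the unannotated region upstream of the chimeric β-globin/immunoglobulin intron. Downstream, the synthetic V5-APEX2-NES coding sequence sits in reverse orientation between pairs of incompatible lox2272 and loxP sites arranged head to head, forming a double-floxed inverted (DIO/FLEx) switch. Cre recombination flips the insert and locks it into the sense orientation, so expression requires both Cre and Dlx enhancer activity. The automated annotation identifies the peroxidase as pea ascorbate peroxidase by homology, and the V5 epitope named in the record is not separately annotated. The HIV Rev nuclear export signal keeps the enzyme out of the nucleus. A WPRE and a bovine growth hormone polyadenylation signal enhance transcript stability and 3′ end processing. APEX2 is generally used for proximity biotinylation and as an electron microscopy contrast tag, and the V5 tag permits immunodetection.
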