Features (pLannotate 1.2.2; 23 found; start..end, strand, type, name):
     12..39      +  repeat_region  AAV2 ITR (fragment): inverted terminal repeat of adeno-associated virus serotype 2 inverted
     68..95      +  repeat_region  AAV2 ITR (fragment): inverted terminal repeat of adeno-associated virus serotype 2 inverted
    873..1005    +  intron         chimeric intron: chimera between introns from human β-globin and immunoglobulin heavy chain genes
   1054..1087    +  protein_bind   lox2272: Cre-mediated recombination occurs in the 8-bp core sequence (GGATACTT). lox2272 sites are compatible with each other, but incompatible with loxP or loxN sites (Lee and Saito, 1988). Cre recombinase
   1088..1137    -  intron         β-globin intron (fragment): internally truncated intron from human β-globin
   1138..1171    +  protein_bind   loxP: Cre-mediated recombination occurs in the 8-bp core sequence (GCATACAT). Cre recombinase
   1186..1203    +  misc_feature   MCS (fragment): pUC18/19 multiple cloning site
   1209..1235    -  CDS            NES: nuclear export signal from the HIV Rev protein (Fischer et al., 1995)
   1242..1988    -  CDS            APX1: APX1_PEA - Also known as APPX1. Experimental evidence at protein level: Swiss-Prot protein existence level 1. Plays a key role in hydrogen peroxide removal. From Pisum sativum (Garden pea).
   2046..2089    +  misc_feature   MCS (fragment): pUC18/19 multiple cloning site
   2109..2142    -  protein_bind   lox2272: Cre-mediated recombination occurs in the 8-bp core sequence (GGATACTT). lox2272 sites are compatible with each other, but incompatible with loxP or loxN sites (Lee and Saito, 1988). Cre recombinase
   2143..2192    -  intron         β-globin intron (fragment): internally truncated intron from human β-globin
   2193..2226    -  protein_bind   loxP: Cre-mediated recombination occurs in the 8-bp core sequence (GCATACAT). Cre recombinase
   2235..2823    +  misc_feature   WPRE: woodchuck hepatitis virus posttranscriptional regulatory element
   2831..3055    +  polyA_signal   bGH poly(A) signal: bovine growth hormone polyadenylation signal
   3057..3197    +  repeat_region  AAV2 ITR: inverted terminal repeat of adeno-associated virus serotype 2 inverted
   3202..3253    -  misc_feature   bom (fragment): basis of mobility region from pBR322
   3272..3727    +  rep_origin     f1 ori (sequence partly withheld): f1 bacteriophage origin of replication; arrow indicates direction of (+) strand synthesis
   3728..3777    -  misc_feature   bom (fragment): basis of mobility region from pBR322
   3879..3914    -  CDS            rop (fragment): Rop protein, which maintains plasmids at low copy number; rop
   4009..4113    +  promoter       AmpR promoter: bla
   4114..4974    +  CDS            AmpR: β-lactamase; bla; confers resistance to ampicillin, carbenicillin, and related antibiotics
   5145..5733    +  rep_origin     ori: high-copy-number ColE1/pMB1/pBR322/pUC origin of replication
>Addgene plasmid #178696 | pAAV-VTKD2-V5-APEX2-NES | addgene full sequence | sequence record 354809 | Addgene NGS Result
CCTGCAGGCAGCTGCGCGCTCGCTCGCTCACTGAGGCCGCCCGGGCGTCGGGCGACCTTTGGTCGCCCGG
CCTCAGTGAGCGAGCGAGCGCGCAGAGAGGGAGTGGCCAACTCCATCACTAGGGGTTCCTGCTAGACTGC
AGAGGGCCCGCGGCCGCACGCGTTTATTCAGAATGTTATGCACTCACAGTGGTTTGGCATGCATCTGGTG
AATTTTTTTTAACGAAAAATTAGTGTTGGTTTCGATGTATGGTAGCATTCTCCCTAACGTAATTTGAATA
ATTCAGCAAAGCCCCACTACCAGCTGTACTTCTGCAGCCTCTTCCATTCTTTTCAGCATTATAATTTTGG
TTAATTTTCAATTTTAGGTCCTACGTCTCTGCAATTTGTGTATGAATAACAGAATAATTTCCCTCTTTTG
TTTCGCCTTTCCTGTTCCTGAATCTAAATAAAGATGGCTTTTTAGTATTAAAAGTGGAAGAAAATTACAG
GTAATTATCTTTGACGGTAAAAACGCTGTAATCAGCGGGCTACATGAAAAATTACTCTAATTATGGCTGC
ATTTAAGAGAATGGAAAAAAACCTTCTTGTGGATAAAAACCTTAAATTGTCCCCAATGTCTGCTTCAAAT
TGGATGGCACTGCAGCTGGAGGCTTTGTTCAGAATTGATCCTGGGGAGCTACGAACCCAAAGTTTCACAG
TAGGAAGCTAGATATCGTTTAAACTTCCTGCAGCCCGGGCTGGGCATAAAAGTCAGGGCAGAGCCATCTA
TTGCTTACATTTGCTTCTAGCCTGCAAGTCGAGGAGCGCAGCCTTCCAGAAGCAGAGCGCGGCGCCTTAA
GCTGCAGAAGTTGGTCGTGAGGCACTGGGCACGTAAGTATCAAGGTTACAAGACAGGTTTAAGGAGACCA
ATAGAAACTGGGCTTGTCGAGACAGAGAAGACTCTTGCGTTTCTGATAGGCACCTATTGGTCTTACTGAC
ATCCACTTTGCCTTTCTCTCCACAGGTGTCCACTCCCAGTTCAATTACAGCTCTTAAGAAAGCTAGCTCC
GGAATAACTTCGTATAGGATACTTTATACGAAGTTATGCAGAATGGTAGCTGGATTGTAGCTGCTATTAG
CAATATGAAACCTCTTAATAACTTCGTATAGCATACATTATACGAAGTTATAACGCGCCACTAGTGAATT
CGAGCTCGGTACCTAGTCCAGGGTCAGGCGCTCCAGGGGTGGCAGCTGCAGGGCGTCGGCAAATCCCAGT
TCTGACAGCTTCTGATGTGCTTCTGCGTAATCTGCGAAAAAAGCATCCTCGTCGGCTGCATACTTATCGA
CCAGAGGTCTGAACACGGGATCGGACAGCAGGGCTTTGTCGCTGGGCAGCTGCAGCAGCCCTTCCTTCTC
TCCACTCAGCAGTTCAGTAAAGTAAGAATTGTCGAAAATCAGGGGGTTGCTTGTCCAGGGTCCCTCGAAG
CCTGACCTTTCCTTATGAGCGGCGCCAATGGTGTGCCCTCCAGACAGTGCGACGATATCCTGGTCAGTCA
GGCCCATAGCTTTCCCAAACACATCTCGCAGATGGTCGGAGCCCTTTGTCGGATCTGGCAGGCGCCCCTC
TGGAGGTGGTTCTGGTTTGTCCTCCCGTCCTGGGTGGAAAGGCACCTTGGGGCCCCCAGTGACCTCCACA
GCGACCACTCCTGCCAGCTGATAAAAATCGGCGTAGGACAGAATTGGGAACTCTGCTTTCAGAGGTTCCA
GCAGCCGCACGGCGATGTCCAGCCCATTGTTGGCACTATGTGCCAGTTCAGCAGGGTGCTTGATTGTTCC
AAAGGGTCCGCCTGTTTTGGTTCCCTTGTCAAAGGTGCCTGCGCTGTGGAAAGCCAGTCTCAGCATCAGA
GGTGCGCACCTCTTTTCTGCGATAAACCCTCTCAGCTTCTTCTTGGCTTTCTCCACGGCATCCTGGTAGT
CTGCGGACACTGTTGGGTATGATTTCCCACCGGTGGTGCTGTCCAGGCCCAGCAGGGGGTTGGGGATGGG
CTTGCCCATGGTGGCGTACCCGGGGATCCTCTAGAGTCGACCTGCAGGCATGCAAGCTTTACTAGTGGTG
GCGCTAGCATAACTTCGTATAAAGTATCCTATACGAAGTTATTTGCCTTAACCCAGAAATTATCACTGTT
ATTCTTTAGAATGGTGCAAAGAATAACTTCGTATAATGTATGCTATACGAAGTTATGGCGCGCCAATCAA
CCTCTGGATTACAAAATTTGTGAAAGATTGACTGGTATTCTTAACTATGTTGCTCCTTTTACGCTATGTG
GATACGCTGCTTTAATGCCTTTGTATCATGCTATTGCTTCCCGTATGGCTTTCATTTTCTCCTCCTTGTA
TAAATCCTGGTTGCTGTCTCTTTATGAGGAGTTGTGGCCCGTTGTCAGGCAACGTGGCGTGGTGTGCACT
GTGTTTGCTGACGCAACCCCCACTGGTTGGGGCATTGCCACCACCTGTCAGCTCCTTTCCGGGACTTTCG
CTTTCCCCCTCCCTATTGCCACGGCGGAACTCATCGCCGCCTGCCTTGCCCGCTGCTGGACAGGGGCTCG
GCTGTTGGGCACTGACAATTCCGTGGTGTTGTCGGGGAAGCTGACGTCCTTTCCATGGCTGCTCGCCTGT
GTTGCCACCTGGATTCTGCGCGGGACGTCCTTCTGCTACGTCCCTTCGGCCCTCAATCCAGCGGACCTTC
CTTCCCGCGGCCTGCTGCCGGCTCTGCGGCCTCTTCCGCGTCTTCGCCTTCGCCCTCAGACGAGTCGGAT
CTCCCTTTGGGCCGCCTCCCCGCCTGGATCCTGTGCCTTCTAGTTGCCAGCCATCTGTTGTTTGCCCCTC
CCCCGTGCCTTCCTTGACCCTGGAAGGTGCCACTCCCACTGTCCTTTCCTAATAAAATGAGGAAATTGCA
TCGCATTGTCTGAGTAGGTGTCATTCTATTCTGGGGGGTGGGGTGGGGCAGGACAGCAAGGGGGAGGATT
GGGAAGACAATAGCAGGCATGCTGGGGATGCGGTGGGCTCTATGGCAGGAACCCCTAGTGATGGAGTTGG
CCACTCCCTCTCTGCGCGCTCGCTCGCTCACTGAGGCCGGGCGACCAAAGGTCGCCCGACGCCCGGGCTT
TGCCCGGGCGGCCTCAGTGAGCGAGCGAGCGCGCAGCTGCCTGCAGGGGCGCCTGATGCGGTATTTTCTC
CTTACGCATCTGTGCGGTATTTCACACCGCATA
[95 nt withheld, positions 3254-3348]
T
[46 nt withheld, positions 3350-3395]
C
[141 nt withheld, positions 3397-3537]
CCTTTGACGTTGGAGTCCACGTTCTTT
[37 nt withheld, positions 3565-3601]
ACTCTATCTCGGGCTATTCTTTTGATTTATAAGGGATTTTGCCGATTTCGGTCTATTGGTTAAAAAATGA
GCTGATTTAACAAAAATTTAACGCGAATTTTAACAAAATATTAACGTTTACAATTTTATGGTGCACTCTC
AGTACAATCTGCTCTGATGCCGCATAGTTAAGCCAGCCCCGACACCCGCCAACACCCGCTGACGCGCCCT
GACGGGCTTGTCTGCTCCCGGCATCCGCTTACAGACAAGCTGTGACCGTCTCCGGGAGCTGCATGTGTCA
GAGGTTTTCACCGTCATCACCGAAACGCGCGAGACGAAAGGGCCTCGTGATACGCCTATTTTTATAGGTT
AATGTCATGATAATAATGGTTTCTTAGACGTCAGGTGGCACTTTTCGGGGAAATGTGCGCGGAACCCCTA
TTTGTTTATTTTTCTAAATACATTCAAATATGTATCCGCTCATGAGACAATAACCCTGATAAATGCTTCA
ATAATATTGAAAAAGGAAGAGTATGAGTATTCAACATTTCCGTGTCGCCCTTATTCCCTTTTTTGCGGCA
TTTTGCCTTCCTGTTTTTGCTCACCCAGAAACGCTGGTGAAAGTAAAAGATGCTGAAGATCAGTTGGGTG
CACGAGTGGGTTACATCGAACTGGATCTCAACAGCGGTAAGATCCTTGAGAGTTTTCGCCCCGAAGAACG
TTTTCCAATGATGAGCACTTTTAAAGTTCTGCTATGTGGCGCGGTATTATCCCGTATTGACGCCGGGCAA
GAGCAACTCGGTCGCCGCATACACTATTCTCAGAATGACTTGGTTGAGTACTCACCAGTCACAGAAAAGC
ATCTTACGGATGGCATGACAGTAAGAGAATTATGCAGTGCTGCCATAACCATGAGTGATAACACTGCGGC
CAACTTACTTCTGACAACGATCGGAGGACCGAAGGAGCTAACCGCTTTTTTGCACAACATGGGGGATCAT
GTAACTCGCCTTGATCGTTGGGAACCGGAGCTGAATGAAGCCATACCAAACGACGAGCGTGACACCACGA
TGCCTGTAGCAATGGCAACAACGTTGCGCAAACTATTAACTGGCGAACTACTTACTCTAGCTTCCCGGCA
ACAATTAATAGACTGGATGGAGGCGGATAAAGTTGCAGGACCACTTCTGCGCTCGGCCCTTCCGGCTGGC
TGGTTTATTGCTGATAAATCTGGAGCCGGTGAGCGTGGGTCTCGCGGTATCATTGCAGCACTGGGGCCAG
ATGGTAAGCCCTCCCGTATCGTAGTTATCTACACGACGGGGAGTCAGGCAACTATGGATGAACGAAATAG
ACAGATCGCTGAGATAGGTGCCTCACTGATTAAGCATTGGTAACTGTCAGACCAAGTTTACTCATATATA
CTTTAGATTGATTTAAAACTTCATTTTTAATTTAAAAGGATCTAGGTGAAGATCCTTTTTGATAATCTCA
TGACCAAAATCCCTTAACGTGAGTTTTCGTTCCACTGAGCGTCAGACCCCGTAGAAAAGATCAAAGGATC
TTCTTGAGATCCTTTTTTTCTGCGCGTAATCTGCTGCTTGCAAACAAAAAAACCACCGCTACCAGCGGTG
GTTTGTTTGCCGGATCAAGAGCTACCAACTCTTTTTCCGAAGGTAACTGGCTTCAGCAGAGCGCAGATAC
CAAATACTGTTCTTCTAGTGTAGCCGTAGTTAGGCCACCACTTCAAGAACTCTGTAGCACCGCCTACATA
CCTCGCTCTGCTAATCCTGTTACCAGTGGCTGCTGCCAGTGGCGATAAGTCGTGTCTTACCGGGTTGGAC
TCAAGACGATAGTTACCGGATAAGGCGCAGCGGTCGGGCTGAACGGGGGGTTCGTGCACACAGCCCAGCT
TGGAGCGAACGACCTACACCGAACTGAGATACCTACAGCGTGAGCTATGAGAAAGCGCCACGCTTCCCGA
AGGGAGAAAGGCGGACAGGTATCCGGTAAGCGGCAGGGTCGGAACAGGAGAGCGCACGAGGGAGCTTCCA
GGGGGAAACGCCTGGTATCTTTATAGTCCTGTCGGGTTTCGCCACCTCTGACTTGAGCGTCGATTTTTGT
GATGCTCGTCAGGGGGGCGGAGCCTATGGAAAAACGCCAGCAACGCGGCCTTTTTACGGTTCCTGGCCTT
TTGCTGGCCTTTTGCTCACATGT
